Addgene plasmid #185213: pST_DrHD_b03-dom3_opt2 (pBS0693)
Purpose: For the mammalian expression of the Deinococcus radiodurans protein DrHD_b03-dom3_opt2. This is one of the bottom performing targets in our apoptosis assay (it induced apoptosis).
Depositing lab: Pamela Silver. Depositing organization: Harvard Medical School. Publication: Natural and Designed Proteins Inspired by Extremotolerant Organisms Can Form Condensates and Attenuate Apoptosis in Human Cells. Veling MT, Nguyen DT, Thadani NN, Oster ME, Rollins NJ, Brock KP, Bethel NP, Lim S, Baker D, Way JC, Marks DS, Chang RL, Silver PA. ACS Synth Biol. 2022 Mar 18;11(3):1292-1302. doi: 10.1021/acssynbio.1c00572. Epub 2022 Feb 18. PubMed 35176859.
Backbone
  Vector backbone: YK 02
  Vector type: Mammalian Expression
Growth in bacteria
  Bacterial resistance: Ampicillin, 100 μg/mL
  Growth temperature: 37°C
  Growth strain: DH5alpha
  Copy number: High Copy
Gene/Insert
  Gene/Insert name: DrHD_b03-dom3_opt2
  Species: D. radiodurans
  Insert size (bp): 393
  Cloning method: Gibson Cloning
Terms and licenses: Academic/Nonprofit Terms; Industry Terms: Not Available to Industry
Depositor comments: This is one of the bottom performing targets in our apoptosis assay (it induced apoptosis). See supplemental table 2 in our paper to see its performance in our assay. The negative control for this assay is pSecTag2 B which can be obtained from Thermo here https://www.thermofisher.com/order/catalog/product/V90020
How to cite: pST_DrHD_b03-dom3_opt2 (pBS0693) was a gift from Pamela Silver (Addgene plasmid # 185213 ; http://n2t.net/addgene:185213 ; RRID:Addgene_185213)
