[The description below was written by a language model from this plasmid's Addgene catalogue record and pLannotate feature annotations shown in this document.]
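Description:
pST_DrHD_b03-dom3_opt2 (pBS0693) is a 5.3 kb mammalian expression plasmid carrying a 393 bp insert, DrHD_b03-dom3_opt2, listed as a Deinococcus radiodurans protein and introduced by Gibson cloning into a backbone recorded as YK 02. In bacteria it is maintained by a high-copy ColE1/pUC-type origin and selected with ampicillin through the bla gene and its native promoter. An f1 origin is also present, which allows single-stranded DNA production. Short lac promoter/operator, lacI and bom fragments appear to be backbone remnants with no evident role in the design.

Expression in mammalian cells is driven by the human cytomegalovirus immediate early enhancer and promoter, followed by a T7 promoter that can serve for in vitro transcription or as a sequencing primer site. The feature table does not annotate the insert itself, but the unannotated interval between the T7 promoter and the bovine growth hormone polyadenylation signal is where the coding sequence would be expected to sit. No tags, signal peptides or reporters are annotated there, so the record does not establish whether the protein is fused to anything. A second cassette places the Sh ble bleomycin/Zeocin resistance gene under tandem SV40 early and EM7 promoters with an SV40 polyadenylation signal, allowing Zeocin selection in both mammalian cells and E. coli.

The plasmid belongs to a set of constructs testing natural and designed proteins inspired by extremotolerant organisms for their effect on apoptosis in human cells. This protein was among the bottom performers, inducing rather than attenuating apoptosis. The depositor names the commercial vector pSecTag2 B as the negative control for the assay.
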