Features (pLannotate 1.2.2; 20 found; start..end, strand, type, name):
     31..83      -  misc_feature   bom (fragment): basis of mobility region from pBR322
    238..617     +  enhancer       CMV enhancer: human cytomegalovirus immediate early enhancer
    618..821     +  promoter       CMV promoter: human cytomegalovirus (CMV) immediate early promoter
    817..850     +  LTR            5' LTR (truncated) (fragment): truncated 5' long terminal repeat (LTR) from HIV-1
    866..884     +  promoter       T7 promoter: promoter for bacteriophage T7 RNA polymerase
   1320..1544    +  polyA_signal   bGH poly(A) signal: bovine growth hormone polyadenylation signal
   1548..1569    +  promoter       SV40 promoter (fragment): SV40 enhancer and early promoter
   1590..2018    +  rep_origin     f1 ori (sequence partly withheld): f1 bacteriophage origin of replication; arrow indicates direction of (+) strand synthesis
   2032..2361    +  promoter       SV40 promoter: SV40 enhancer and early promoter
   2409..2456    +  promoter       EM7 promoter: synthetic bacterial promoter&nbsp
   2475..2849    +  CDS            BleoR: antibiotic-binding protein; Sh ble from Streptoalloteichus hindustanus; confers resistance to bleomycin, phleomycin, and Zeocin™
   2859..2984    +  CDS            ble (fragment): BLE_KLEPN - Experimental evidence at protein level: Swiss-Prot protein existence level 1. Binding protein with a strong affinity to the bleomycin family of antibiotics. Binds to CL990; an antimitotic-antibiotic compound. From Klebsiella pneumoniae.
   2979..3100    +  polyA_signal   SV40 poly(A) signal: SV40 polyadenylation signal
   3173..3189    -  protein_bind   lac operator: The lac repressor binds to the lac operator to inhibit transcription in E. coli. This inhibition can be relieved by adding lactose or isopropyl-β-D-thiogalactopyranoside (IPTG). lac repressor encoded by lacI
   3197..3227    -  promoter       lac promoter: promoter for the E. coli lac operon
   3242..3263    -  protein_bind   CAP binding site: CAP binding activates transcription in the presence of cAMP. E. coli catabolite activator protein
   3276..3368    -  CDS            lacI (fragment): lac repressor; lacI; The lac repressor binds to the lac operator to inhibit transcription in E. coli. This inhibition can be relieved by adding lactose or isopropyl-β-D-thiogalactopyranoside (IPTG).
   3551..4139    -  rep_origin     ori: high-copy-number ColE1/pMB1/pBR322/pUC origin of replication
   4310..5170    -  CDS            AmpR: β-lactamase; bla; confers resistance to ampicillin, carbenicillin, and related antibiotics
   5171..5275    -  promoter       AmpR promoter: bla
>Addgene plasmid #185213 | pST_DrHD_b03-dom3_opt2 (pBS0693) | addgene full sequence | sequence record 366843 | Addgene NGS Result
GTCGACGGATCGGGAGATCTCCCGATCCCCTATGGTGCACTCTCAGTACAATCTGCTCTGATGCCGCATA
GTTAAGCCAGTATCTGCTCCCTGCTTGTGTGTTGGAGGTCGCTGAGTAGTGCGCGAGCAAAATTTAAGCT
ACAACAAGGCAAGGCTTGACCGACAATTGCATGAAGAATCTGCTTAGGGTTAGGCGTTTTGCGCTGCTTC
GCGATGTACGGGCCAGATATACGCGTTGACATTGATTATTGACTAGTTATTAATAGTAATCAATTACGGG
GTCATTAGTTCATAGCCCATATATGGAGTTCCGCGTTACATAACTTACGGTAAATGGCCCGCCTGGCTGA
CCGCCCAACGACCCCCGCCCATTGACGTCAATAATGACGTATGTTCCCATAGTAACGCCAATAGGGACTT
TCCATTGACGTCAATGGGTGGAGTATTTACGGTAAACTGCCCACTTGGCAGTACATCAAGTGTATCATAT
GCCAAGTACGCCCCCTATTGACGTCAATGACGGTAAATGGCCCGCCTGGCATTATGCCCAGTACATGACC
TTATGGGACTTTCCTACTTGGCAGTACATCTACGTATTAGTCATCGCTATTACCATGGTGATGCGGTTTT
GGCAGTACATCAATGGGCGTGGATAGCGGTTTGACTCACGGGGATTTCCAAGTCTCCACCCCATTGACGT
CAATGGGAGTTTGTTTTGGCACCAAAATCAACGGGACTTTCCAAAATGTCGTAACAACTCCGCCCCATTG
ACGCAAATGGGCGGTAGGCGTGTACGGTGGGAGGTCTATATAAGCAGAGCTCTCTGGCTAACTAGAGAAC
CCACTGCTTACTGGCTTATCGAAATTAATACGACTCACTATAGGGAGACCCAAGCTGGCTAGCCACCATG
ATTTGGAACGGAATCAAATCCACTATATCAAACATCTGGAATGGCATAAAGAATACTGTAAGTAACATTT
GGAACGGTATAAAGAACTGATGAATTGCCAATTGAAATTTGACGGCCTATGTCACTGAAACTATCCAAAC
ACCCCATGTCGATACTGAACGTATCGACGCATACCTCCTTCCTTGAAAACGCACAATCATACAACTGGGC
ACATAATGCGTACGCCCATCTAGTACACCCATCTCTGTAGGTCCAGTTCAAGAGCTGGAAGAGCACCCTC
CACTTAGACGTGCCGTAAGATAGAGGTTAGTGAGAATAGCCATCCAATATGAGCGTTGATAGCTAGACGA
GGATAAGGCAGTGATAGAAGGGGCACCAAGCTTCATTCGCACCCGCTGATCAGCCTCGACTGTGCCTTCT
AGTTGCCAGCCATCTGTTGTTTGCCCCTCCCCCGTGCCTTCCTTGACCCTGGAAGGTGCCACTCCCACTG
TCCTTTCCTAATAAAATGAGGAAATTGCATCGCATTGTCTGAGTAGGTGTCATTCTATTCTGGGGGGTGG
GGTGGGGCAGGACAGCAAGGGGGAGGATTGGGAAGACAATAGCAGGCATGCTGGGGATGCGGTGGGCTCT
ATGGCTTCTGAGGCGGAAAGAACCAGCTGGGGCTCTAGGGGGTATCCCC
[124 nt withheld, positions 1590-1713]
C
[91 nt withheld, positions 1715-1805]
A
[49 nt withheld, positions 1807-1855]
CCTTTGACGTTGGAGTCCACGTTCTTT
[37 nt withheld, positions 1883-1919]
ACCCTATCTCGGTCTATTCTTTTGATTTATAAGGGATTTTGCCGATTTCGGCCTATTGGTTAAAAAATGA
GCTGATTTAACAAAAATTTAACGCGAATTAATTCTGTGGAATGTGTGTCAGTTAGGGTGTGGAAAGTCCC
CAGGCTCCCCAGCAGGCAGAAGTATGCAAAGCATGCATCTCAATTAGTCAGCAACCAGGTGTGGAAAGTC
CCCAGGCTCCCCAGCAGGCAGAAGTATGCAAAGCATGCATCTCAATTAGTCAGCAACCATAGTCCCGCCC
CTAACTCCGCCCATCCCGCCCCTAACTCCGCCCAGTTCCGCCCATTCTCCGCCCCATGGCTGACTAATTT
TTTTTATTTATGCAGAGGCCGAGGCCGCCTCTGCCTCTGAGCTATTCCAGAAGTAGTGAGGAGGCTTTTT
TGGAGGCCTAGGCTTTTGCAAAAAGCTCCCGGGAGCTTGTATATCCATTTTCGGATCTGATCAGCACGTG
TTGACAATTAATCATCGGCATAGTATATCGGCATAGTATAATACGACAAGGTGAGGAACTAAACCATGGC
CAAGTTGACCAGTGCCGTTCCGGTGCTCACCGCGCGCGACGTCGCCGGAGCGGTCGAGTTCTGGACCGAC
CGGCTCGGGTTCTCCCGGGACTTCGTGGAGGACGACTTCGCCGGTGTGGTCCGGGACGACGTGACCCTGT
TCATCAGCGCGGTCCAGGACCAGGTGGTGCCGGACAACACCCTGGCCTGGGTGTGGGTGCGCGGCCTGGA
CGAGCTGTACGCCGAGTGGTCGGAGGTCGTGTCCACGAACTTCCGGGACGCCTCCGGGCCGGCCATGACC
GAGATCGGCGAGCAGCCGTGGGGGCGGGAGTTCGCCCTGCGCGACCCGGCCGGCAACTGCGTGCACTTCG
TGGCCGAGGAGCAGGACTGACACGTGCTACGAGATTTCGATTCCACCGCCGCCTTCTATGAAAGGTTGGG
CTTCGGAATCGTTTTCCGGGACGCCGGCTGGATGATCCTCCAGCGCGGGGATCTCATGCTGGAGTTCTTC
GCCCACCCCAACTTGTTTATTGCAGCTTATAATGGTTACAAATAAAGCAATAGCATCACAAATTTCACAA
ATAAAGCATTTTTTTCACTGCATTCTAGTTGTGGTTTGTCCAAACTCATCAATGTATCTTATCATGTCTG
TATACCGTCGACCTCTAGCTAGAGCTTGGCGTAATCATGGTCATAGCTGTTTCCTGTGTGAAATTGTTAT
CCGCTCACAATTCCACACAACATACGAGCCGGAAGCATAAAGTGTAAAGCCTGGGGTGCCTAATGAGTGA
GCTAACTTACATTAATTGCGTTGCGCTCACTGCCCGCTTTCCAGTCGGGAAACCTGTCGTGCCAGCTGCA
TTAATGAATCGGCCAACGCGCGGGGAGAGGCGGTTTGCGTATTGGGCGCTCTTCCGCTTCCTCGCTCACT
GACTCGCTGCGCTCGGTCGTTCGGCTGCGGCGAGCGGTATCAGCTCACTCAAAGGCGGTAATACGGTTAT
CCACAGAATCAGGGGATAACGCAGGAAAGAACATGTGAGCAAAAGGCCAGCAAAAGGCCAGGAACCGTAA
AAAGGCCGCGTTGCTGGCGTTTTTCCATAGGCTCCGCCCCCCTGACGAGCATCACAAAAATCGACGCTCA
AGTCAGAGGTGGCGAAACCCGACAGGACTATAAAGATACCAGGCGTTTCCCCCTGGAAGCTCCCTCGTGC
GCTCTCCTGTTCCGACCCTGCCGCTTACCGGATACCTGTCCGCCTTTCTCCCTTCGGGAAGCGTGGCGCT
TTCTCATAGCTCACGCTGTAGGTATCTCAGTTCGGTGTAGGTCGTTCGCTCCAAGCTGGGCTGTGTGCAC
GAACCCCCCGTTCAGCCCGACCGCTGCGCCTTATCCGGTAACTATCGTCTTGAGTCCAACCCGGTAAGAC
ACGACTTATCGCCACTGGCAGCAGCCACTGGTAACAGGATTAGCAGAGCGAGGTATGTAGGCGGTGCTAC
AGAGTTCTTGAAGTGGTGGCCTAACTACGGCTACACTAGAAGAACAGTATTTGGTATCTGCGCTCTGCTG
AAGCCAGTTACCTTCGGAAAAAGAGTTGGTAGCTCTTGATCCGGCAAACAAACCACCGCTGGTAGCGGTG
GTTTTTTTGTTTGCAAGCAGCAGATTACGCGCAGAAAAAAAGGATCTCAAGAAGATCCTTTGATCTTTTC
TACGGGGTCTGACGCTCAGTGGAACGAAAACTCACGTTAAGGGATTTTGGTCATGAGATTATCAAAAAGG
ATCTTCACCTAGATCCTTTTAAATTAAAAATGAAGTTTTAAATCAATCTAAAGTATATATGAGTAAACTT
GGTCTGACAGTTACCAATGCTTAATCAGTGAGGCACCTATCTCAGCGATCTGTCTATTTCGTTCATCCAT
AGTTGCCTGACTCCCCGTCGTGTAGATAACTACGATACGGGAGGGCTTACCATCTGGCCCCAGTGCTGCA
ATGATACCGCGAGACCCACGCTCACCGGCTCCAGATTTATCAGCAATAAACCAGCCAGCCGGAAGGGCCG
AGCGCAGAAGTGGTCCTGCAACTTTATCCGCCTCCATCCAGTCTATTAATTGTTGCCGGGAAGCTAGAGT
AAGTAGTTCGCCAGTTAATAGTTTGCGCAACGTTGTTGCCATTGCTACAGGCATCGTGGTGTCACGCTCG
TCGTTTGGTATGGCTTCATTCAGCTCCGGTTCCCAACGATCAAGGCGAGTTACATGATCCCCCATGTTGT
GCAAAAAAGCGGTTAGCTCCTTCGGTCCTCCGATCGTTGTCAGAAGTAAGTTGGCCGCAGTGTTATCACT
CATGGTTATGGCAGCACTGCATAATTCTCTTACTGTCATGCCATCCGTAAGATGCTTTTCTGTGACTGGT
GAGTACTCAACCAAGTCATTCTGAGAATAGTGTATGCGGCGACCGAGTTGCTCTTGCCCGGCGTCAATAC
GGGATAATACCGCGCCACATAGCAGAACTTTAAAAGTGCTCATCATTGGAAAACGTTCTTCGGGGCGAAA
ACTCTCAAGGATCTTACCGCTGTTGAGATCCAGTTCGATGTAACCCACTCGTGCACCCAACTGATCTTCA
GCATCTTTTACTTTCACCAGCGTTTCTGGGTGAGCAAAAACAGGAAGGCAAAATGCCGCAAAAAAGGGAA
TAAGGGCGACACGGAAATGTTGAATACTCATACTCTTCCTTTTTCAATATTATTGAAGCATTTATCAGGG
TTATTGTCTCATGAGCGGATACATATTTGAATGTATTTAGAAAAATAAACAAATAGGGGTTCCGCGCACA
TTTCCCCGAAAAGTGCCACCTGAC
